>Addgene plasmid #13822 | HDAC5 Flag | addgene full sequence | sequence record 181016 | Addgene NGS Result
TCGACGGATCGGGAGATCTCCCGATCCCCTATGGTGCACTCTCAGTACAATCTGCTCTGATGCCGCATAG
TTAAGCCAGTATCTGCTCCCTGCTTGTGTGTTGGAGGTCGCTGAGTAGTGCGCGAGCAAAATTTAAGCTA
CAACAAGGCAAGGCTTGACCGACAATTGCATGAAGAATCTGCTTAGGGTTAGGCGTTTTGCGCTGCTTCG
CGATGTACGGGCCAGATATACGCGTTGACATTGATTATTGACTAGTTATTAATAGTAATCAATTACGGGG
TCATTAGTTCATAGCCCATATATGGAGTTCCGCGTTACATAACTTACGGTAAATGGCCCGCCTGGCTGAC
CGCCCAACGACCCCCGCCCATTGACGTCAATAATGACGTATGTTCCCATAGTAACGCCAATAGGGACTTT
CCATTGACGTCAATGGGTGGAGTATTTACGGTAAACTGCCCACTTGGCAGTACATCAAGTGTATCATATG
CCAAGTACGCCCCCTATTGACGTCAATGACGGTAAATGGCCCGCCTGGCATTATGCCCAGTACATGACCT
TATGGGACTTTCCTACTTGGCAGTACATCTACGTATTAGTCATCGCTATTACCATGGTGATGCGGTTTTG
GCAGTACATCAATGGGCGTGGATAGCGGTTTGACTCACGGGGATTTCCAAGTCTCCACCCCATTGACGTC
AATGGGAGTTTGTTTTGGCACCAAAATCAACGGGACTTTCCAAAATGTCGTAACAACTCCGCCCCATTGA
CGCAAATGGGCGGTAGGCGTGTACGGTGGGAGGTCTATATAAGCAGAGCTCTCTGGCTAACTAGAGAACC
CACTGCTTACTGGCTTATCGAAATTAATACGACTCACTATAGGGAGACCCAAGCTGGCTAGCGTTTAAAC
TTAAGCTTGCGGCCGCCACCATGAACTCTCCCAACGAGTCGGATGGGATGTCAGGTCGGGAACCATCCTT
GGAAATCCTGCCGCGGACTTCTCTGCACAGCATCCCTGTGACAGTGGAGGTGAAGCCGGTGCTGCCAAGA
GCCATGCCCAGTTCCATGGGGGGTGGGGGTGGAGGCAGCCCCAGCCCTGTGGAGCTACGGGGGGCTCTGG
TGGGCTCTGTGGACCCCACACTGCGGGAGCAGCAACTGCAGCAGGAGCTCCTGGCGCTCAAGCAGCAGCA
GCAGCTGCAGAAGCAGCTCCTGTTCGCTGAGTTCCAGAAACAGCATGACCACCTGACAAGGCAGCATGAG
GTCCAGCTGCAGAAGCACCTCAAGCAGCAGCAGGAGATGCTGGCAGCCAAGCAGCAGCAGGAGATGCTGG
CAGCCAAGCGGCAGCAGGAGCTGGAGCAGCAGCGGCAGCGGGAGCAGCAGCGGCAGGAAGAGCTGGAGAA
GCAGCGGCTGGAGCAGCAGCTGCTCATCCTGCGGAACAAGGAGAAGAGCAAAGAGAGTGCCATTGCCAGC
ACTGAGGTAAAGCTGAGGCTCCAGGAATTCCTCTTGTCGAAGTCAAAGGAGCCCACACCAGGCGGCCTCA
ACCATTCCCTCCCACAGCACCCCAAATGCTGGGGAGCCCACCATGCTTCTTTGGACCAGAGTTCCCCTCC
CCAGAGCGGCCCCCCTGGGACGCCTCCCTCCTACAAACTGCCTTTGCCTGGGCCCTACGACAGTCGAGAC
GACTTCCCCCTCCGCAAAACAGCCTCTGAACCCAACTTGAAAGTGCGTTCAAGGCTAAAACAGAAGGTGG
CTGAGCGGAGAAGCAGTCCCCTCCTGCGTCGCAAGGATGGGACTGTTATTAGCACCTTTAAGAAGAGAGC
TGTTGAGATCACAGGTGCCGGGCCTGGGGCGTCGTCCGTGTGTAACAGCGCACCCGGCTCCGGCCCCAGC
TCTCCCAACAGCTCCCACAGCACCATCGCTGAGAATGGCTTTACTGGCTCAGTCCCCAACATCCCCACTG
AGATGCTCCCTCAGCACCGAGCCCTCCCTCTGGACAGCTCCCCCAACCAGTTCAGCCTCTACACGTCTCC
TTCTCTGCCCAACATCTCCCTAGGGCTGCAGGCCACGGTCACTGTCACCAACTCACACCTCACTGCCTCC
CCGAAGCTGTCGACACAGCAGGAGGCCGAGAGGCAGGCCCTCCAGTCCCTGCGGCAGGGTGGCACGCTGA
CCGGCAAGTTCATGAGCACATCCTCTATTCCTGGCTGCCTGCTGGGCGTGGCACTGGAGGGCGACGGGAG
CCCCCACGGGCATGCCTCCCTGCTGCAGCATGTGCTGTTGCTGGAGCAGGCCCGGCAGCAGAGCACCCTC
ATTGCTGTGCCACTCCACGGGCAGTCCCCACTAGTGACGGGTGAACGTGTGGCCACCAGCATGCGGACGG
TAGGCAAGCTCCCGCGGCATCGGCCCCTGAGCCGCACTCAGTCCTCACCGCTGCCGCAGAGTCCCCAGGC
CCTGCAGCAGCTGGTCATGCAACAACAGCACCAGCAGTTCCTGGAGAAGCAGAAGCAGCAGCAGCTACAG
CTGGGCAAGATCCTCACCAAGACAGGGGAGCTGCCCAGGCAGCCCACCACCCACCCTGAGGAGACAGAGG
AGGAGCTGACGGAGCAGCAGGAGGTCTTGCTGGGGGAGGGAGCCCTGACCATGCCCCGGGAGGGCTCTAC
AGAGAGTGAGAGCACACAGGAAGACCTGGAGGAGGAGGACGAGGAAGACGATGGGGAGGAGGAGGAGGAT
TGCATCCAGGTTAAGGACGAGGAGGGCGAGAGTGGTGCTGAGGAGGGGCCCGACTTGGAGGAGCCTGGTG
CTGGATACAAAAAACTGTTCTCAGATGCCCAGCCGCTGCAGCCTTTGCAGGTGTACCAGGCGCCCCTCAG
CCTGGCCACTGTGCCCCACCAGGCCCTGGGCCGTACCCAGTCCTCCCCTGCTGCCCCTGGGGGCATGAAG
AGCCCCCCAGACCAGCCCGTCAAGCACCTCTTCACCACAGGTGTGGTCTACGACACGTTCATGCTAAAGC
ACCAGTGCATGTGCGGGAACACACACGTGCACCCTGAGCATGCTGGCCGGATCCAGAGCATCTGGTCCCG
GCTGCAGGAGACAGGCCTGCTTAGCAAGTGCGAGCGGATCCGAGGTCGCAAAGCCACGCTAGATGAGATC
CAGACAGTGCACTCTGAATACCACACCCTGCTCTATGGGACCAGTCCCCTCAACCGGCAGAAGCTAGACA
GCAAGAAGTTGCTCGGCCCCATCAGCCAGAAGATGTATGCTGTGCTGCCTTGTGGGGGCATCGGGGTGGA
CAGTGACACCGTGTGGAATGAGATGCACTCCTCCAGTGCTGTGCGCATGGCAGTGGGCTGCCTGCTGGAG
CTGGCCTTCAAGGTGGCTGCAGGAGAGCTCAAGAATGGATTTGCCATCATCCGGCCCCCAGGACACCACG
CCGAGGAATCCACAGCCATGGGATTCTGCTTCTTCAACTCTGTAGCCATCACCGCAAAACTCCTACAGCA
GAAGTTGAACGTGGGCAAGGTCCTCATCGTGGACTGGGACATTCACCATGGCAATGGCACCCAGCAGGCG
TTCTACAATGACCCCTCTGTGCTCTACATCTCTCTGCATCGCTATGACAACGGGAACTTCTTTCCAGGCT
CTGGGGCTCCTGAAGAGGTTGGTGGAGGACCAGGCGTGGGGTACAATGTGAACGTGGCATGGACAGGAGG
TGTGGACCCCCCCATTGGAGACGTGGAGTACCTTACAGCCTTCAGGACAGTGGTGATGCCCATTGCCCAC
GAGTTCTCACCTGATGTGGTCCTAGTCTCCGCCGGGTTTGATGCTGTTGAAGGACATCTGTCTCCTCTGG
GTGGCTACTCTGTCACCGCCAGATGTTTTGGCCACTTGACCAGGCAGCTGATGACCCTGGCAGGGGGCCG
GGTGGTGCTGGCCCTGGAGGGAGGCCATGACTTGACCGCCATCTGTGATGCCTCTGAGGCTTGTGTCTCG
GCTCTGCTCAGTGTAGAGCTGCAGCCCTTGGATGAGGCAGTCTTGCAGCAAAAGCCCAACATCAACGCAG
TGGCCACGCTAGAGAAAGTCATCGAGATCCAGAGCAAACACTGGAGCTGTGTGCAGAAGTTCGCCGCTGG
TCTGGGCCGGTCCCTGCGAGAGGCCCAAGCAGGTGAGACCGAGGAGGCCGAGACTGTGAGCGCCATGGCC
TTGCTGTCGGTGGGGGCCGAGCAGGCCCAGGCTGCGGCAGCCCGGGAACACAGCCCCAGGCCGGCAGAGG
AGCCCATGGAGCAGGAGCCTGCCCTGCTCGAGGGAGGAGACTACAAGGACGACGATGACAAGTAATCTAG
AGGGCCCGTTTAAACCCGCTGATCAGCCTCGACTGTGCCTTCTAGTTGCCAGCCATCTGTTGTTTGCCCC
TCCCCCGTGCCTTCCTTGACCCTGGAAGGTGCCACTCCCACTGTCCTTTCCTAATAAAATGAGGAAATTG
CATCGCATTGTCTGAGTAGGTGTCATTCTATTCTGGGGGGTGGGGTGGGGCAGGACAGCAAGGGGGAGGA
TTGGGAAGACAATAGCAGGCATGCTGGGGATGCGGTGGGCTCTATGGCTTCTGAGGCGGAAAGAACCAGC
TGGGGCTCTAGGGGGTATCCCC
[124 nt withheld, positions 4643-4766]
C
[91 nt withheld, positions 4768-4858]
A
[49 nt withheld, positions 4860-4908]
CCTTTGACGTTGGAGTCCACGTTCTTT
[37 nt withheld, positions 4936-4972]
ACCCTATCTCGGTCTATTCTTTTGATTTATAAGGGATTTTGCCGATTTCGGCCTATTGGTTAAAAAATGA
GCTGATTTAACAAAAATTTAACGCGAATTAATTCTGTGGAATGTGTGTCAGTTAGGGTGTGGAAAGTCCC
CAGGCTCCCCAGCAGGCAGAAGTATGCAAAGCATGCATCTCAATTAGTCAGCAACCAGGTGTGGAAAGTC
CCCAGGCTCCCCAGCAGGCAGAAGTATGCAAAGCATGCATCTCAATTAGTCAGCAACCATAGTCCCGCCC
CTAACTCCGCCCATCCCGCCCCTAACTCCGCCCAGTTCCGCCCATTCTCCGCCCCATGGCTGACTAATTT
TTTTTATTTATGCAGAGGCCGAGGCCGCCTCTGCCTCTGAGCTATTCCAGAAGTAGTGAGGAGGCTTTTT
TGGAGGCCTAGGCTTTTGCAAAAAGCTCCCGGGAGCTTGTATATCCATTTTCGGATCTGATCAAGAGACA
GGATGAGGATCGTTTCGCATGATTGAACAAGATGGATTGCACGCAGGTTCTCCGGCCGCTTGGGTGGAGA
GGCTATTCGGCTATGACTGGGCACAACAGACAATCGGCTGCTCTGATGCCGCCGTGTTCCGGCTGTCAGC
GCAGGGGCGCCCGGTTCTTTTTGTCAAGACCGACCTGTCCGGTGCCCTGAATGAACTGCAGGACGAGGCA
GCGCGGCTATCGTGGCTGGCCACGACGGGCGTTCCTTGCGCAGCTGTGCTCGACGTTGTCACTGAAGCGG
GAAGGGACTGGCTGCTATTGGGCGAAGTGCCGGGGCAGGATCTCCTGTCATCTCACCTTGCTCCTGCCGA
GAAAGTATCCATCATGGCTGATGCAATGCGGCGGCTGCATACGCTTGATCCGGCTACCTGCCCATTCGAC
CACCAAGCGAAACATCGCATCGAGCGAGCACGTACTCGGATGGAAGCCGGTCTTGTCGATCAGGATGATC
TGGACGAAGAGCATCAGGGGCTCGCGCCAGCCGAACTGTTCGCCAGGCTCAAGGCGCGCATGCCCGACGG
CGAGGATCTCGTCGTGACCCATGGCGATGCCTGCTTGCCGAATATCATGGTGGAAAATGGCCGCTTTTCT
GGATTCATCGACTGTGGCCGGCTGGGTGTGGCGGACCGCTATCAGGACATAGCGTTGGCTACCCGTGATA
TTGCTGAAGAGCTTGGCGGCGAATGGGCTGACCGCTTCCTCGTGCTTTACGGTATCGCCGCTCCCGATTC
GCAGCGCATCGCCTTCTATCGCCTTCTTGACGAGTTCTTCTGAGCGGGACTCTGGGGTTCGAAATGACCG
ACCAAGCGACGCCCAACCTGCCATCACGAGATTTCGATTCCACCGCCGCCTTCTATGAAAGGTTGGGCTT
CGGAATCGTTTTCCGGGACGCCGGCTGGATGATCCTCCAGCGCGGGGATCTCATGCTGGAGTTCTTCGCC
CACCCCAACTTGTTTATTGCAGCTTATAATGGTTACAAATAAAGCAATAGCATCACAAATTTCACAAATA
AAGCATTTTTTTCACTGCATTCTAGTTGTGGTTTGTCCAAACTCATCAATGTATCTTATCATGTCTGTAT
ACCGTCGACCTCTAGCTAGAGCTTGGCGTAATCATGGTCATAGCTGTTTCCTGTGTGAAATTGTTATCCG
CTCACAATTCCACACAACATACGAGCCGGAAGCATAAAGTGTAAAGCCTGGGGTGCCTAATGAGTGAGCT
AACTCACATTAATTGCGTTGCGCTCACTGCCCGCTTTCCAGTCGGGAAACCTGTCGTGCCAGCTGCATTA
ATGAATCGGCCAACGCGCGGGGAGAGGCGGTTTGCGTATTGGGCGCTCTTCCGCTTCCTCGCTCACTGAC
TCGCTGCGCTCGGTCGTTCGGCTGCGGCGAGCGGTATCAGCTCACTCAAAGGCGGTAATACGGTTATCCA
CAGAATCAGGGGATAACGCAGGAAAGAACATGTGAGCAAAAGGCCAGCAAAAGGCCAGGAACCGTAAAAA
GGCCGCGTTGCTGGCGTTTTTCCATAGGCTCCGCCCCCCTGACGAGCATCACAAAAATCGACGCTCAAGT
CAGAGGTGGCGAAACCCGACAGGACTATAAAGATACCAGGCGTTTCCCCCTGGAAGCTCCCTCGTGCGCT
CTCCTGTTCCGACCCTGCCGCTTACCGGATACCTGTCCGCCTTTCTCCCTTCGGGAAGCGTGGCGCTTTC
TCATAGCTCACGCTGTAGGTATCTCAGTTCGGTGTAGGTCGTTCGCTCCAAGCTGGGCTGTGTGCACGAA
CCCCCCGTTCAGCCCGACCGCTGCGCCTTATCCGGTAACTATCGTCTTGAGTCCAACCCGGTAAGACACG
ACTTATCGCCACTGGCAGCAGCCACTGGTAACAGGATTAGCAGAGCGAGGTATGTAGGCGGTGCTACAGA
GTTCTTGAAGTGGTGGCCTAACTACGGCTACACTAGAAGAACAGTATTTGGTATCTGCGCTCTGCTGAAG
CCAGTTACCTTCGGAAAAAGAGTTGGTAGCTCTTGATCCGGCAAACAAACCACCGCTGGTAGCGGTGGTT
TTTTTGTTTGCAAGCAGCAGATTACGCGCAGAAAAAAAGGATCTCAAGAAGATCCTTTGATCTTTTCTAC
GGGGTCTGACGCTCAGTGGAACGAAAACTCACGTTAAGGGATTTTGGTCATGAGATTATCAAAAAGGATC
TTCACCTAGATCCTTTTAAATTAAAAATGAAGTTTTAAATCAATCTAAAGTATATATGAGTAAACTTGGT
CTGACAGTTACCAATGCTTAATCAGTGAGGCACCTATCTCAGCGATCTGTCTATTTCGTTCATCCATAGT
TGCCTGACTCCCCGTCGTGTAGATAACTACGATACGGGAGGGCTTACCATCTGGCCCCAGTGCTGCAATG
ATACCGCGAGACCCACGCTCACCGGCTCCAGATTTATCAGCAATAAACCAGCCAGCCGGAAGGGCCGAGC
GCAGAAGTGGTCCTGCAACTTTATCCGCCTCCATCCAGTCTATTAATTGTTGCCGGGAAGCTAGAGTAAG
TAGTTCGCCAGTTAATAGTTTGCGCAACGTTGTTGCCATTGCTACAGGCATCGTGGTGTCACGCTCGTCG
TTTGGTATGGCTTCATTCAGCTCCGGTTCCCAACGATCAAGGCGAGTTACATGATCCCCCATGTTGTGCA
AAAAAGCGGTTAGCTCCTTCGGTCCTCCGATCGTTGTCAGAAGTAAGTTGGCCGCAGTGTTATCACTCAT
GGTTATGGCAGCACTGCATAATTCTCTTACTGTCATGCCATCCGTAAGATGCTTTTCTGTGACTGGTGAG
TACTCAACCAAGTCATTCTGAGAATAGTGTATGCGGCGACCGAGTTGCTCTTGCCCGGCGTCAATACGGG
ATAATACCGCGCCACATAGCAGAACTTTAAAAGTGCTCATCATTGGAAAACGTTCTTCGGGGCGAAAACT
CTCAAGGATCTTACCGCTGTTGAGATCCAGTTCGATGTAACCCACTCGTGCACCCAACTGATCTTCAGCA
TCTTTTACTTTCACCAGCGTTTCTGGGTGAGCAAAAACAGGAAGGCAAAATGCCGCAAAAAAGGGAATAA
GGGCGACACGGAAATGTTGAATACTCATACTCTTCCTTTTTCAATATTATTGAAGCATTTATCAGGGTTA
TTGTCTCATGAGCGGATACATATTTGAATGTATTTAGAAAAATAAACAAATAGGGGTTCCGCGCACATTT
CCCCGAAAAGTGCCACCTGACG
Features (pLannotate 1.2.2; 21 found; start..end, strand, type, name):
     30..82      -  misc_feature   bom (fragment): basis of mobility region from pBR322
    237..616     +  enhancer       CMV enhancer: human cytomegalovirus immediate early enhancer
    617..820     +  promoter       CMV promoter: human cytomegalovirus (CMV) immediate early promoter
    816..849     +  LTR            5' LTR (truncated) (fragment): truncated 5' long terminal repeat (LTR) from HIV-1
    865..883     +  promoter       T7 promoter: promoter for bacteriophage T7 RNA polymerase
    931..4296    +  CDS            HDAC5: HDAC5_HUMAN - Also known as KIAA0600. Experimental evidence at protein level: Swiss-Prot protein existence level 1. Responsible for the deacetylation of lysine residues on the N-terminal part of the core histones (H2A, H2B, H3 and H4). Histone deacetylation gives a tag for epigenetic repression and plays an important role in transcriptional regulation, cell cycle progression and developmental events. Histone deacetylases act via the formation of large multiprotein complexes. Involved in muscle maturation by repressing transcription of myocyte enhancer MEF2C. During muscle differentiation, it s
   4312..4332    +  CDS            FLAG (fragment): FLAG® epitope tag, followed by an enterokinase cleavage site
   4373..4597    +  polyA_signal   bGH poly(A) signal: bovine growth hormone polyadenylation signal
   4601..4622    +  promoter       SV40 promoter (fragment): SV40 enhancer and early promoter
   4643..5071    +  rep_origin     f1 ori (sequence partly withheld): f1 bacteriophage origin of replication; arrow indicates direction of (+) strand synthesis
   5085..5414    +  promoter       SV40 promoter: SV40 enhancer and early promoter
   5481..6272    +  CDS            neo: KKA2_KLEPN - Also known as kan, nptII. Experimental evidence at protein level: Swiss-Prot protein existence level 1. Resistance to kanamycin, neomycin, paromomycin, ribostamycin, butirosin and gentamicin B. From Klebsiella pneumoniae.
   6296..6454    +  CDS            ble (fragment): BLE_KLEPN - Experimental evidence at protein level: Swiss-Prot protein existence level 1. Binding protein with a strong affinity to the bleomycin family of antibiotics. Binds to CL990; an antimitotic-antibiotic compound. From Klebsiella pneumoniae.
   6449..6570    +  polyA_signal   SV40 poly(A) signal: SV40 polyadenylation signal
   6643..6659    -  protein_bind   lac operator: The lac repressor binds to the lac operator to inhibit transcription in E. coli. This inhibition can be relieved by adding lactose or isopropyl-β-D-thiogalactopyranoside (IPTG). lac repressor encoded by lacI
   6667..6697    -  promoter       lac promoter: promoter for the E. coli lac operon
   6712..6733    -  protein_bind   CAP binding site: CAP binding activates transcription in the presence of cAMP. E. coli catabolite activator protein
   6746..6838    -  CDS            lacI (fragment): lac repressor; lacI; The lac repressor binds to the lac operator to inhibit transcription in E. coli. This inhibition can be relieved by adding lactose or isopropyl-β-D-thiogalactopyranoside (IPTG).
   7021..7609    -  rep_origin     ori: high-copy-number ColE1/pMB1/pBR322/pUC origin of replication
   7780..8640    -  CDS            AmpR: β-lactamase; bla; confers resistance to ampicillin, carbenicillin, and related antibiotics
   8641..8745    -  promoter       AmpR promoter: bla
