[The description below was written by a language model from this plasmid's Addgene catalogue record and pLannotate feature annotations shown in this document.]
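Description:
HDAC5 Flag is a mammalian expression plasmid built on a modified pcDNA3.1(+) backbone that the depositor altered to supply a C-terminal FLAG epitope. The sequenced construct is about 8.8 kb. It replicates in E. coli from a high-copy ColE1/pUC-type origin and is selected with ampicillin through the β-lactamase gene and its native promoter. An f1 origin is also present, which would allow single-stranded DNA production. For selection in mammalian cells, an SV40 enhancer/early promoter drives the neomycin phosphotransferase gene, terminated by an SV40 polyadenylation signal, so stable transfectants can be selected with G418.

The payload is the human HDAC5 coding sequence (also known as HD5 or NY-CO-9), an insert of roughly 3.4 kb cloned by restriction enzyme at NotI; the 5′ site is retained and the 3′ site was destroyed. Transcription is driven by the human cytomegalovirus immediate early enhancer and promoter and ends at the bovine growth hormone polyadenylation signal. A T7 promoter sits between the CMV promoter and the insert, offering a priming site and the option of in vitro transcription. The FLAG sequence lies just downstream of the HDAC5 open reading frame, so the deacetylase is produced with a C-terminal tag for detection or immunoprecipitation with anti-FLAG antibodies. The automated annotation also reports several short fragments (an HIV-1 LTR piece, a ble segment, lac promoter/operator elements and a lacI fragment, and a bom region). These are most likely backbone remnants or chance similarity matches rather than functional parts. The plasmid is intended for expressing epitope-tagged human HDAC5 in mammalian cells.
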