Addgene plasmid #13822: HDAC5 Flag
Purpose: Mammalian expression of human histone deacetylase 5 with flag tag
Depositing lab: Eric Verdin. Depositing organization: J. David Gladstone Institutes. Publication: A new family of human histone deacetylases related to Saccharomyces cerevisiae HDA1p. Fischle W, Emiliani S, Hendzel MJ, Nagase T, Nomura N, Voelter W, Verdin E. J Biol Chem. 1999 Apr 23. 274(17):11713-20. 10.1074/jbc.274.17.11713 PubMed 10206986.
Backbone
  Vector backbone: pcDNA3.1 +
  Backbone manufacturer: Invitrogen
  Backbone size w/o insert (bp): 5500
  Vector type: Mammalian Expression
  Selectable markers: Neomycin (select with G418)
Growth in bacteria
  Bacterial resistance: Ampicillin, 100 μg/mL
  Growth temperature: 37°C
  Growth strain: DH5alpha
  Copy number: High Copy
Gene/Insert
  Gene/Insert name: HDAC5 (alt names: HD5; NY-CO-9)
  Species: H. sapiens (human)
  Insert size (bp): 3366
  GenBank ID: NM_005474
  Entrez Gene: HDAC5 (a.k.a. HD5, NY-CO-9)
  Tag / fusion protein: flag (C terminal on backbone)
  Cloning method: Restriction Enzyme; 5′ cloning site NotI (not destroyed); 3′ cloning site NotI (destroyed during cloning)
  Sequencing primers: 5′ T7; 3′ BGH Reverse
Terms and licenses: Academic/Nonprofit Terms; Industry Terms: Not Available to Industry
Depositor comments: cloned into a version of pcDNA3.1 that has been modified to include a C-terminal Flag tag (see author's map for details).
How to cite: HDAC5 Flag was a gift from Eric Verdin (Addgene plasmid # 13822 ; http://n2t.net/addgene:13822 ; RRID:Addgene_13822)
