>Addgene plasmid #13822 | HDAC5 Flag | addgene partial sequence | sequence record 20087 | 13822 with CMV-F
ACTAGAGAACCCACTGCTTACTGGCTTATCGAAATTAATACGACTCACTATAGGGAGACCCAAGCTGGCT
AGCGTTTAAACTTAAGCTTGCGGCCGCCACCATGAACTCTCCCAACGAGTCGGATGGGATGTCAGGTCGG
GAACCATCCTTGGAAATCCTGCCGCGGACTTCTCTGCACAGCATCCCTGTGACAGTGGAGGTGAAGCCGG
TGCTGCCAAGAGCCATGCCCAGTTCCATGGGGGGTGGGGGTGGAGGCAGCCCCAGCCCTGTGGAGCTACG
GGGGGCTCTGGTGGGCTCTGTGGACCCCACACTGCGGGAGCAGCAACTGCAGCAGGAGCTCCTGGCGCTC
AAGCAGCAGCAGCAGCTGCAGAAGCAGCTCCTGTTCGCTGAGTTCCAGAAACAGCATGACCACCTGACAA
GGCAGCATGAGGTCCAGCTGCAGAAGCACCTCAAGCAGCAGCAGGAGATGCTGGCAGCCAAGCAGCAGCA
GGAGATGCTGGCAGCCAAGCGGCAGCAGGAGCTGGAGCAGCAGCGGCAGCGGGAGCAGCAGCGGCAGGAA
GAGCTGGAGAAGCAGCGGCTGGAGCAGCAGCTGCTCATCCTGCGGAACAAGGAGAAGAGCAAAGAGAGTG
CCATTGCCAGCACTGAGGTAAAGCTGAGGCTCCAGGAATTCCTCTTGTCGAAGTCAAAGGAGCCCACACC
AGGCGGCCTCAACCATTCCCTCCCACAGCACCCCAAATGCTGGGGAGCCCACCATGCTTCTTTGGACCAG
AGTTCCCCTCCCCAGAGCGGCCCCCCTGGGACGCCTCCCTCCTACAAACTGCCTTTGCCTGGGCCCTACG
ACAGTCGAGACGACTTCCCCCTCCGCAAAACAGCCTCTGAACCCAACTTGAAAGTGCGTTCAAGGCTAAA
ACA
