>Addgene plasmid #13822 | HDAC5 Flag | addgene partial sequence | sequence record 41551 | BGH-rev 5'-TAGAAGGCACAGTCGAGG-3'
ATTACTTGTCATCGTCGTCCTTGTAGTCTCCTCCCTCGAGCAGGGCAGGCTCCTGCTCCATGGGCTCCTC
TGCCGGCCTGGGGCTGTGTTCCCGGGCTGCCGCAGCCTGGGCCTGCTCGGCCCCCACCGACAGCAAGGCC
ATGGCGCTCACAGTCTCGGCCTCCTCGGTCTCACCTGCTTGGGCCTCTCGCAGGGACCGGCCCAGACCAG
CGGCGAACTTCTGCACACAGCTCCAGTGTTTGCTCTGGATCTCGATGACTTTCTCTAGCGTGGCCACTGC
GTTGATGTTGGGCTTTTGCTGCAAGACTGCCTCATCCAAGGGCTGCAGCTCTACACTGAGCAGAGCCGAG
ACACAAGCCTCAGAGGCATCACAGATGGCGGTCAAGTCATGGCCTCCCTCCAGGGCCAGCACCACCCGGC
CCCCTGCCAGGGTCATCAGCTGCCTGGTCAAGTGGCCAAAACATCTGGCGGTGACAGAGTAGCCACCCAG
AGGAGACAGATGTCCTTCAACAGCATCAAACCCGGCGGAGACTAGGACCACATCAGGTGAGAACTCGTGG
GCAATGGGCATCACCACTGTCCTGAAGGCTGTAAGGTACTCCACGTCTCCAATGGGGGGGTCCACACCTC
CTGTCCATGCCACGTTCACATTGTACCCCACGCCTGGTCCTCCACCAACCTCTTCAGGAGCCCCAGAGCC
TGGAAAGAAGTTCCCGTTGTCATAGCGATGCAGAGAGATGTAGAGCACAGAGGGGTCATTGTAGAACGCC
TGCTGGGT
